Addgene plasmid #182523: C-SWAT SMASh
Purpose: C-SWAT compatible vector for C-terminal tagging with SMASh Degron. (Protease Cleavage Site: DEMEECSKHL).
Depositing lab: Rob Mitra. Depositing organization: Washington University in Saint Louis. Publication: A Suite of New Strain Construction Vectors for Gene Expression Knockdown in Budding Yeast. Shively CA, Dong F, Mitra RD. ACS Synth Biol. 2023 Jan 17. doi: 10.1021/acssynbio.2c00547. PubMed 36650116.
Backbone
  Vector backbone: pMaM482
  Total vector size (bp): 8115
  Vector type: Yeast Expression
  Selectable markers: MET/CYS
Growth in bacteria
  Bacterial resistance: Ampicillin, 100 μg/mL
  Growth temperature: 37°C
  Growth strain: DH5alpha
  Copy number: Unknown
Gene/Insert
  Gene/Insert name: SMASh Tag
Terms and licenses: Academic/Nonprofit Terms; Industry Terms: Not Available to Industry
How to cite: C-SWAT SMASh was a gift from Rob Mitra (Addgene plasmid # 182523 ; http://n2t.net/addgene:182523 ; RRID:Addgene_182523)
