[The description below was written by a language model from this plasmid's Addgene catalogue record and the feature table of its GenBank file.]
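Description:
C-SWAT SMASh is a yeast donor plasmid built on the pMaM482 backbone for C-terminal tagging of Saccharomyces cerevisiae genes with the SMASh degron through the C-SWAT tag-swapping system. It is a shuttle vector of about 8.1 kb. In E. coli it is maintained by a high-copy ColE1/pUC-type origin and selected with ampicillin (AmpR, beta-lactamase). An f1 origin and pBluescript-style lac, T7 and T3 elements remain from the parental cloning vector. In yeast a CEN6/ARS element provides stable low-copy replication, and the MET17 (MET15/MET25) gene gives auxotrophic selection by restoring sulfur amino acid biosynthesis, matching the recorded MET/CYS marker.

The payload lies between the T7 and T3 promoter sites. The feature table annotates only a FLAG epitope there, followed downstream by a kanMX cassette (Ashbya gossypii TEF promoter and terminator driving an aminoglycoside phosphotransferase) that serves as a dominant yeast marker. The SMASh coding sequence itself is not annotated. The stretch of roughly 1 kb between FLAG and kanMX carries no annotation and may hold it, but the record does not confirm this. The homology and cleavage sequences that would mediate the swap are not annotated either.

SMASh is a self-removing degron. It normally cleaves itself from the tagged protein through an internal protease site, which the record notes is a specific variant. When a protease inhibitor is added, the degron stays attached and newly made protein is degraded. The associated publication presents the plasmid as one of a suite of vectors for gene expression knockdown, including comparison of methods for perturbing essential genes in budding yeast.
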