LOCUS       Exported 8110 bp ds-DNA circular SYN 01-APR-2022
DEFINITION  C-SWAT compatible vector for C-terminal tagging with SMASh Degron.
            (Protease Cleavage Site: DEMEECSKHL)..
ACCESSION   .
VERSION     .
KEYWORDS    C-SWAT SMASh
SOURCE      synthetic DNA construct
  ORGANISM  synthetic DNA construct
REFERENCE   1 (bases 1 to 8110)
  TITLE     A Suite of New C-SWAT Strain Construction Vectors Enables
            Comparative Evaluation of Essential Gene Perturbation Tools in Yeast
  JOURNAL   Unpublished
REFERENCE   2 (bases 1 to 8110)
  AUTHORS   .
  TITLE     Direct Submission
  JOURNAL   Exported Apr 1, 2022 from SnapGene Server 1.1.58
            http://www.snapgene.com
FEATURES             Location/Qualifiers
     source          1..8110
                     /organism="synthetic DNA construct"
                     /mol_type="other DNA"
     primer_bind     complement(29..51)
                     /label=pGEX 3'
                     /note="pGEX vectors, reverse primer"
     primer_bind     151..170
                     /label=pRS-marker
                     /note="pRS vectors, use to sequence yeast selectable
                     marker"
     CDS             440..1774
                     /codon_start=1
                     /gene="S. cerevisiae MET17"
                     /gene_synonym="MET15; MET25"
                     /product="O-acetylserine and O-acetylhomoserine
                     sulfhydrylase, required for sulfur amino acid synthesis"
                     /label=MET17
                     /translation="MPSHFDTVQLHAGQENPGDNAHRSRAVPIYATTSYVFENSKHGSQ
                     LFGLEVPGYVYSRFQNPTSNVLEERIAALEGGAAALAVSSGQAAQTLAIQGLAHTGDNI
                     VSTSYLYGGTYNQFKISFKRFGIEARFVEGDNPEEFEKVFDERTKAVYLETIGNPKYNV
                     PDFEKIVAIAHKHGIPVVVDNTFGAGGYFCQPIKYGADIVTHSATKWIGGHGTTIGGII
                     VDSGKFPWKDYPEKFPQFSQPAEGYHGTIYNEAYGNLAYIVHVRTELLRDLGPLMNPFA
                     SFLLLQGVETLSLRAERHGENALKLAKWLEQSPYVSWVSYPGLASHSHHENAKKYLSNG
                     FGGVLSFGVKDLPNADKETDPFELSGAQVVDNLKLASNLANVGDAKTLVIAPYFTTHKQ
                     LNDKEKLASGVTKDLIRVSVGIEFIDDIIADFQQSFETVFAGQKP"
     rep_origin      complement(1879..2334)
                     /direction=LEFT
                     /label=f1 ori
                     /note="f1 bacteriophage origin of replication; arrow
                     indicates direction of (+) strand synthesis"
     primer_bind     complement(2016..2037)
                     /label=F1ori-F
                     /note="F1 origin, forward primer"
     primer_bind     2228..2247
                     /label=F1ori-R
                     /note="F1 origin, reverse primer"
     primer_bind     2460..2482
                     /label=M13/pUC Forward
                     /note="In lacZ gene"
     primer_bind     2474..2491
                     /label=M13 Forward
                     /note="In lacZ gene. Also called M13-F20 or M13 (-21)
                     Forward"
     primer_bind     2475..2491
                     /label=M13 fwd
                     /note="common sequencing primer, one of multiple similar
                     variants"
     primer_bind     2501..2520
                     /label=T7
                     /note="T7 promoter, forward primer"
     promoter        2501..2519
                     /label=T7 promoter
                     /note="promoter for bacteriophage T7 RNA polymerase"
     primer_bind     2544..2560
                     /label=pBluescriptKS
                     /note="For pBluescript vector"
     primer_bind     2545..2561
                     /label=KS primer
                     /note="common sequencing primer, one of multiple similar
                     variants"
     CDS             2715..2738
                     /codon_start=1
                     /product="FLAG(R) epitope tag, followed by an enterokinase
                     cleavage site"
                     /label=FLAG
                     /translation="DYKDDDDK"
     gene            3775..5131
                     /label=kanMX
                     /note="yeast selectable marker conferring kanamycin
                     resistance (Wach et al., 1994)"
     promoter        3775..4118
                     /label=TEF promoter
                     /note="Ashbya gossypii TEF promoter"
     CDS             4119..4928
                     /codon_start=1
                     /gene="aph(3')-Ia"
                     /product="aminoglycoside phosphotransferase"
                     /label=KanR
                     /note="confers resistance to kanamycin"
                     /translation="MGKEKTHVSRPRLNSNMDADLYGYKWARDNVGQSGATIYRLYGKP
                     DAPELFLKHGKGSVANDVTDEMVRLNWLTEFMPLPTIKHFIRTPDDAWLLTTAIPGKTA
                     FQVLEEYPDSGENIVDALAVFLRRLHSIPVCNCPFNSDRVFRLAQAQSRMNNGLVDASD
                     FDDERNGWPVEQVWKEMHKLLPFSPDSVVTHGDFSLDNLIFDEGKLIGCIDVGRVGIAD
                     RYQDLAILWNCLGEFSPSLQKRLFQKYGIDNPDMNKLQFHLMLDEFF"
     primer_bind     complement(4186..4205)
                     /label=Kan-R
                     /note="Kanamycin resistance gene, reverse primer"
     terminator      4934..5131
                     /label=TEF terminator
                     /note="Ashbya gossypii TEF terminator"
     primer_bind     complement(5337..5357)
                     /label=T3
                     /note="T3 promoter, forward primer"
     promoter        complement(5337..5355)
                     /label=T3 promoter
                     /note="promoter for bacteriophage T3 RNA polymerase"
     primer_bind     complement(5376..5392)
                     /label=M13 rev
                     /note="common sequencing primer, one of multiple similar
                     variants"
     primer_bind     complement(5376..5392)
                     /label=M13 Reverse
                     /note="In lacZ gene. Also called M13-rev"
     primer_bind     complement(5389..5411)
                     /label=M13/pUC Reverse
                     /note="In lacZ gene"
     protein_bind    5400..5416
                     /label=lac operator
                     /bound_moiety="lac repressor encoded by lacI"
                     /note="The lac repressor binds to the lac operator to
                     inhibit transcription in E. coli. This inhibition can be
                     relieved by adding lactose or
                     isopropyl-beta-D-thiogalactopyranoside (IPTG)."
     promoter        complement(5424..5454)
                     /label=lac promoter
                     /note="promoter for the E. coli lac operon"
     protein_bind    5469..5490
                     /label=CAP binding site
                     /bound_moiety="E. coli catabolite activator protein"
                     /note="CAP binding activates transcription in the presence
                     of cAMP."
     primer_bind     complement(5607..5624)
                     /label=L4440
                     /note="L4440 vector, forward primer"
     rep_origin      complement(5778..6366)
                     /direction=LEFT
                     /label=ori
                     /note="high-copy-number ColE1/pMB1/pBR322/pUC origin of
                     replication"
     primer_bind     complement(5858..5877)
                     /label=pBR322ori-F
                     /note="pBR322 origin, forward primer"
     CDS             complement(6537..7397)
                     /codon_start=1
                     /gene="bla"
                     /product="beta-lactamase"
                     /label=AmpR
                     /note="confers resistance to ampicillin, carbenicillin, and
                     related antibiotics"
                     /translation="MSIQHFRVALIPFFAAFCLPVFAHPETLVKVKDAEDQLGARVGYI
                     ELDLNSGKILESFRPEERFPMMSTFKVLLCGAVLSRIDAGQEQLGRRIHYSQNDLVEYS
                     PVTEKHLTDGMTVRELCSAAITMSDNTAANLLLTTIGGPKELTAFLHNMGDHVTRLDRW
                     EPELNEAIPNDERDTTMPVAMATTLRKLLTGELLTLASRQQLIDWMEADKVAGPLLRSA
                     LPAGWFIADKSGAGERGSRGIIAALGPDGKPSRIVVIYTTGSQATMDERNRQIAEIGAS
                     LIKHW"
     primer_bind     7160..7179
                     /label=Amp-R
                     /note="Ampicillin resistance gene, reverse primer"
     promoter        complement(7398..7502)
                     /gene="bla"
                     /label=AmpR promoter
     misc_feature    7539..8042
                     /label=CEN/ARS
                     /note="S. cerevisiae CEN6 centromere fused to an
                     autonomously replicating sequence"
     primer_bind     8083..8101
                     /label=pBRforEco
                     /note="pBR322 vectors, upsteam of EcoRI site, forward
                     primer"
ORIGIN
        1 tcgcgcgttt cggtgatgac ggtgaaaacc tctgacacat gcagctcccg gagacggtca
       61 cagcttgtct gtaagcggat gccgggagca gacaagcccg tcagggcgcg tcagcgggtg
      121 ttggcgggtg tcggggctgg cttaactatg cggcatcaga gcagattgta ctgagagtgc
      181 accacgcttt tcaattcaat tcatcaccat cctcatgaaa actgtgtaac ataataaccg
      241 aagtgtcgaa aaggtggcac cttgtccaat tgaacacgct cgatgaaaaa aataagatat
      301 atataaggtt aagtaaagcg tctgttagaa aggaagtttt tcctttttct tgctctcttg
      361 tcttttcatc tactatttcc ttcgtgtaat acagggtcgt cagatacata gatacaattc
      421 tattaccccc atccatacaa tgccatctca tttcgatact gttcaactac acgccggcca
      481 agagaaccct ggtgacaatg ctcacagatc cagagctgta ccaatttacg ccaccacttc
      541 ttatgttttc gaaaactcta agcatggttc gcaattgttt ggtctagaag ttccaggtta
      601 cgtctattcc cgtttccaaa acccaaccag taatgttttg gaagaaagaa ttgctgcctt
      661 agaaggtggt gctgctgctt tggctgtttc ctccggtcaa gccgctcaaa cccttgccat
      721 ccaaggtttg gcacacactg gtgacaacat cgtttccact tcttacttat acggtggtac
      781 ttataaccag ttcaaaatct cgttcaaaag atttggtatc gaggctagat ttgttgaagg
      841 tgacaatcca gaagaattcg aaaaggtctt tgatgaaaga accaaggctg tttatttgga
      901 aaccattggt aatccaaagt acaatgttcc ggattttgaa aaaattgttg caattgctca
      961 caaacacggt attccagttg tcgttgacaa cacatttggt gccggtggtt acttctgtca
     1021 gccaattaaa tacggtgctg atattgtaac acattctgct accaaatgga ttggtggtca
     1081 tggtactact atcggtggta ttattgttga ctctggtaag ttcccatgga aggactaccc
     1141 agaaaagttc cctcaattct ctcaacctgc cgaaggatat cacggtacta tctacaatga
     1201 agcctacggt aacttggcat acatcgttca tgttagaact gaactattaa gagatttggg
     1261 tccattgatg aacccatttg cctctttctt gctactacaa ggtgttgaaa cattatcttt
     1321 gagagctgaa agacacggtg aaaatgcatt gaagttagcc aaatggttag aacaatcccc
     1381 atacgtatct tgggtttcat accctggttt agcatctcat tctcatcatg aaaatgctaa
     1441 gaagtatcta tctaacggtt tcggtggtgt cttatctttc ggtgtaaaag acttaccaaa
     1501 tgccgacaag gaaactgacc cattcgaact ttctggtgct caagttgttg acaatttaaa
     1561 gcttgcctct aacttggcca atgttggtga tgccaagacc ttagtcattg ctccatactt
     1621 cactacccac aaacaattaa atgacaaaga aaagttggca tctggtgtta ccaaggactt
     1681 aattcgtgtc tctgttggta tcgaatttat tgatgacatt attgcagact tccagcaatc
     1741 ttttgaaact gttttcgctg gccaaaaacc atgagtgtgc gtgatgagtt gtaaaattat
     1801 gtataaacct actttctctc acaagtactg cggtgtgaaa taccgcacag atgcgtaagg
     1861 agaaaatacc gcatcaggaa attgtaagcg ttaatatttt gttaaaattc gcgttaaatt
     1921 tttgttaaat cagctcattt tttaaccaat aggccgaaat cggcaaaatc ccttataaat
     1981 caaaagaata gaccgagata gggttgagtg ttgttccagt ttggaacaag agtccactat
     2041 taaagaacgt ggactccaac gtcaaaggnn nnnnnnnnnn nnnnnnnnnn nnnnnnnnnn
     2101 nnnnnnnnnn nnnnnnntnn nnnnnnnnnn nnnnnnnnnn nnnnnnnnnn nnnnnnnnnn
     2161 nnnnnnnnnn nnnnnnnnnn nnnnnnnnnn nnnnnnnnnn nnnnnnnnng nnnnnnnnnn
     2221 nnnnnnnnnn nnnnnnnnnn nnnnnnnnnn nnnnnnnnnn nnnnnnnnnn nnnnnnnnnn
     2281 nnnnnnnnnn nnnnnnnnnn nnnnnnnnnn nnnnnnnnnn nnnnnnnnnn nnnnccattc
     2341 gccattcagg ctgcgcaact gttgggaagg gcgatcggtg cgggcctctt cgctattacg
     2401 ccagctggcg aaagggggat gtgctgcaag gcgattaagt tgggtaacgc cagggttttc
     2461 ccagtcacga cgttgtaaaa cgacggccag tgagcgcgcg taatacgact cactataggg
     2521 cgaattgggt accgggcccc ccctcgaggt cgacggtatc gataagcttg atatcgaatt
     2581 cctgcagcta tattaccctg ttatccctac gtacgctgca ggtcgacggt ggcggttctg
     2641 gcggtggcgg atccgacgaa atggaagaat gtagtaagca cttacctggt gcaggctcat
     2701 ctggcgatat catggactac aaggacgacg atgataaggg ttcttctgga acaggttcag
     2761 gttcaggtac aagtgcaccc attactgctt atgctcagca aacaagaggc ctattgggtt
     2821 gtattattac tagtttgacg ggcagagaca aaaaccaggt agaaggtgaa gtgcagatcg
     2881 tatccacggc tactcagaca ttcttggcta cttgtattaa tggtgtgtgt tgggcagttt
     2941 accacggtgc gggaactaga actattgcct ctcctaaggg tccagtgatc caaatgtata
     3001 ctaacgttga tcaagatttg gtcggctggc cagctccaca agggtcaaga agcctaactc
     3061 cttgcacctg cggttcttca gatctgtact tagtgacacg tcatgcagat gttataccag
     3121 ttagacgtcg tggggacagt agaggttcac tgctgtcacc acgtccaatt agttacctta
     3181 aaggtagttc tggcggtccc ctgttgtgtc ctgcaggtca tgcagtagga ttgtttagag
     3241 ccgccgtctg caccagaggg gttgcaaaag ctgtggattt tattcctgtt gaaaatcttg
     3301 aaacgactat gagatcacct gtctttaccg ataatagttc cccaccagct gtgactctta
     3361 cacatccgat caccaaaatc gatactaaat acattatgac ctgtatgtct gccgatttag
     3421 aagtagtaac atctacatgg gttttagtcg gtggggtttt agctgcccta gccgcatatt
     3481 gcttgtccac aggttgcgtt gttatagttg gcaggatcgt tttgagcgga aaataaagtt
     3541 cttctttgag atatcgattg aacgagctcg aattcatcga tctatattac cctgttatcc
     3601 ctagcgtaac tatgccaaat gacaataaga cacccaatag gtccagcact cccaagttta
     3661 ctaaaaaacc agtaaccccg aatgataaaa ttcctgaaag acggatcccc gggttaatta
     3721 aggcgcgcca gatctgttta gcttgcctcg tccccgccgg gtcacccggc cagcgacatg
     3781 gaggcccaga ataccctcct tgacagtctt gacgtgcgca gctcaggggc atgatgtgac
     3841 tgtcgcccgt acatttagcc catacatccc catgtataat catttgcatc catacatttt
     3901 gatggccgca cggcgcgaag caaaaattac ggctcctcgc tgcagacctg cgagcaggga
     3961 aacgctcccc tcacagacgc gttgaattgt ccccacgccg cgcccctgta gagaaatata
     4021 aaaggttagg atttgccact gaggttcttc tttcatatac ttccttttaa aatcttgcta
     4081 ggatacagtt ctcacatcac atccgaacat aaacaaccat gggtaaggaa aagactcacg
     4141 tttcgaggcc gcgattaaat tccaacatgg atgctgattt atatgggtat aaatgggctc
     4201 gcgataatgt cgggcaatca ggtgcgacaa tctatcgatt gtatgggaag cccgatgcgc
     4261 cagagttgtt tctgaaacat ggcaaaggta gcgttgccaa tgatgttaca gatgagatgg
     4321 tcagactaaa ctggctgacg gaatttatgc ctcttccgac catcaagcat tttatccgta
     4381 ctcctgatga tgcatggtta ctcaccactg cgatccccgg caaaacagca ttccaggtat
     4441 tagaagaata tcctgattca ggtgaaaata ttgttgatgc gctggcagtg ttcctgcgcc
     4501 ggttgcattc gattcctgtt tgtaattgtc cttttaacag cgatcgcgta tttcgtctcg
     4561 ctcaggcgca atcacgaatg aataacggtt tggttgatgc gagtgatttt gatgacgagc
     4621 gtaatggctg gcctgttgaa caagtctgga aagaaatgca taagcttttg ccattctcac
     4681 cggattcagt cgtcactcat ggtgatttct cacttgataa ccttattttt gacgagggga
     4741 aattaatagg ttgtattgat gttggacgag tcggaatcgc agaccgatac caggatcttg
     4801 ccatcctatg gaactgcctc ggtgagtttt ctccttcatt acagaaacgg ctttttcaaa
     4861 aatatggtat tgataatcct gatatgaata aattgcagtt tcatttgatg ctcgatgagt
     4921 ttttctaatc agtactgaca ataaaaagat tcttgttttc aagaacttgt catttgtata
     4981 gtttttttat attgtagttg ttctatttta atcaaatgtt agcgtgattt atattttttt
     5041 tcgcctcgac atcatctgcc cagatgcgaa gttaagtgcg cagaaagtaa tatcatgcgt
     5101 caatcgtatg tgaatgctgg tcgctatact gctgtcgatt cgatactaac gccgccatcc
     5161 agtttaaacg agctcgaatt ctgatggaaa aagattttca agtgaataag gagataaaac
     5221 cgtattgact ttttatcatt ctacaaaaga ccagtaacga agtgtaccct gctatattac
     5281 cctgttatcc ctagcgtaac tcggccgcca ccgcggtgga gctccagctt ttgttccctt
     5341 tagtgagggt taattgcgcg cttggcgtaa tcatggtcat agctgtttcc tgtgtgaaat
     5401 tgttatccgc tcacaattcc acacaacata cgagccggaa gcataaagtg taaagcctgg
     5461 ggtgcctaat gagtgagcta actcacatta attgcgttgc gctcactgcc cgctttccag
     5521 tcgggaaacc tgtcgtgcca gctgcattaa tgaatcggcc aacgcgcggg gagaggcggt
     5581 ttgcgtattg ggcgctcttc cgcttcctcg ctcactgact cgctgcgctc ggtcgttcgg
     5641 ctgcggcgag cggtatcagc tcactcaaag gcggtaatac ggttatccac agaatcaggg
     5701 gataacgcag gaaagaacat gtgagcaaaa ggccagcaaa aggccaggaa ccgtaaaaag
     5761 gccgcgttgc tggcgttttt ccataggctc cgcccccctg acgagcatca caaaaatcga
     5821 cgctcaagtc agaggtggcg aaacccgaca ggactataaa gataccaggc gtttccccct
     5881 ggaagctccc tcgtgcgctc tcctgttccg accctgccgc ttaccggata cctgtccgcc
     5941 tttctccctt cgggaagcgt ggcgctttct catagctcac gctgtaggta tctcagttcg
     6001 gtgtaggtcg ttcgctccaa gctgggctgt gtgcacgaac cccccgttca gcccgaccgc
     6061 tgcgccttat ccggtaacta tcgtcttgag tccaacccgg taagacacga cttatcgcca
     6121 ctggcagcag ccactggtaa caggattagc agagcgaggt atgtaggcgg tgctacagag
     6181 ttcttgaagt ggtggcctaa ctacggctac actagaagaa cagtatttgg tatctgcgct
     6241 ctgctgaagc cagttacctt cggaaaaaga gttggtagct cttgatccgg caaacaaacc
     6301 accgctggta gcggtggttt ttttgtttgc aagcagcaga ttacgcgcag aaaaaaagga
     6361 tctcaagaag atcctttgat cttttctacg gggtctgacg ctcagtggaa cgaaaactca
     6421 cgttaaggga ttttggtcat gagattatca aaaaggatct tcacctagat ccttttaaat
     6481 taaaaatgaa gttttaaatc aatctaaagt atatatgagt aaacttggtc tgacagttac
     6541 caatgcttaa tcagtgaggc acctatctca gcgatctgtc tatttcgttc atccatagtt
     6601 gcctgactcc ccgtcgtgta gataactacg atacgggagg gcttaccatc tggccccagt
     6661 gctgcaatga taccgcgaga cccacgctca ccggctccag atttatcagc aataaaccag
     6721 ccagccggaa gggccgagcg cagaagtggt cctgcaactt tatccgcctc catccagtct
     6781 attaattgtt gccgggaagc tagagtaagt agttcgccag ttaatagttt gcgcaacgtt
     6841 gttgccattg ctacaggcat cgtggtgtca cgctcgtcgt ttggtatggc ttcattcagc
     6901 tccggttccc aacgatcaag gcgagttaca tgatccccca tgttgtgcaa aaaagcggtt
     6961 agctccttcg gtcctccgat cgttgtcaga agtaagttgg ccgcagtgtt atcactcatg
     7021 gttatggcag cactgcataa ttctcttact gtcatgccat ccgtaagatg cttttctgtg
     7081 actggtgagt actcaaccaa gtcattctga gaatagtgta tgcggcgacc gagttgctct
     7141 tgcccggcgt caatacggga taataccgcg ccacatagca gaactttaaa agtgctcatc
     7201 attggaaaac gttcttcggg gcgaaaactc tcaaggatct taccgctgtt gagatccagt
     7261 tcgatgtaac ccactcgtgc acccaactga tcttcagcat cttttacttt caccagcgtt
     7321 tctgggtgag caaaaacagg aaggcaaaat gccgcaaaaa agggaataag ggcgacacgg
     7381 aaatgttgaa tactcatact cttccttttt caatattatt gaagcattta tcagggttat
     7441 tgtctcatga gcggatacat atttgaatgt atttagaaaa ataaacaaat aggggttccg
     7501 cgcacatttc cccgaaaagt gccacctggg tccttttcat cacgtgctat aaaaataatt
     7561 ataatttaaa ttttttaata taaatatata aattaaaaat agaaagtaaa aaaagaaatt
     7621 aaagaaaaaa tagtttttgt tttccgaaga tgtaaaagac tctaggggga tcgccaacaa
     7681 atactacctt ttatcttgct cttcctgctc tcaggtatta atgccgaatt gtttcatctt
     7741 gtctgtgtag aagaccacac acgaaaatcc tgtgatttta cattttactt atcgttaatc
     7801 gaatgtatat ctatttaatc tgcttttctt gtctaataaa tatatatgta aagtacgctt
     7861 tttgttgaaa ttttttaaac ctttgtttat ttttttttct tcattccgta actcttctac
     7921 cttctttatt tactttctaa aatccaaata caaaacataa aaataaataa acacagagta
     7981 aattcccaaa ttattccatc attaaaagat acgaggcgcg tgtaagttac aggcaagcga
     8041 tccgtctaag aaaccattat tatcatgaca ttaacctata aaaataggcg tatcacgagg
     8101 ccctttcgtc
//
